>Addgene plasmid #214149 | pMRX-hSTING-EGFP | addgene full sequence | sequence record 429167 | Addgene NGS Result
TCACGATGTAGGGGACCTGGTCTGGGTGTCCATGCGGGCCAGGTGAAAAGACCTTGATCTTAACCTGGGT
GATGAGGTCTCGGTTAAAGGTGCCGTCTCGCGGCCATCCGACGTTAAAGGTTGGCCATTCTGCAGAGCAG
AAGGTAACCCAACGTCTCTTCTTGACATCTACCGACTGGTTGTGAGCGATCCGCTCGACATCTTTCCAGT
GACCTAAGGTCAAACTTAAGGGAGTGGTAACAGTCTGGCCCGGGCCCATATTTTCAGACAAATACAGAAA
CACAGTCAGACAGAGACAACACAGAACGATGCTGCAGCAGACAAGACGCGCGGCGCGGCTTCGGTCCCAA
ACCGAAAGCAAAAATTCAGACGGAGGCGGGAACTGTTTTAGGTTCTCGTCTCCTACCAGAACCACATATC
CCTCCTCTAAGGGGGGTGCACCAAAGAGTCCAAAACGATCGGGATTTTTGGACTCAGGTCGGGCCACAAA
AACGGCCCCCGAAGTCCCTGGGACGTCTCCCAGGGTTGCGGCCGGGTGTTCCGAACTCGTCAGTTCCACC
ACGGGTCCGCCAGATACAGAGCTAGTTAGCTAACTAGTACCGACGCAGGCGCATAAAATCAGTCATAGAC
ACTAGACAATCGGACAGACACAGATAAGTTGCTGGCCAGCTTACCTCCCGGTGGTGGGTCGGTGGTCCCT
GGGCAGGGGTCTCCCGATCCCGGACGAGCCCCCAAATGAAAGACCCCCGCTGACGGGTAGTCAATCACTC
AGAGGAGACCCTCCCAAGGAACAGCGAGACCACAAGTCGGATGCAACTGCAAGAGGGTTTATTGGATACA
CGGGTACCCGGGCGACTCAGTCAATCGGAGGACTGGCGCGCCGAGTGAGGGGTTGTGGGCTCTTTTATTG
AGCTCGGGGAGCAGAAGCGCGCGAACAGAAGCGAGAAGCGAACTGATTGGTTAGTTCAAATAAGGCACAG
GGTCATTTCAGGTCCTTGGGGCACCCTGGAAACATCTGATGGTTCTCTAGCATGGTAATAGCGATGACTA
ATACGTAGATGTACTGCCAAGTAGGAAAGTCCCATAAGGTCATGTACTGGGCATAATGCCAGGCGGGCCA
TTTACCGTCATTGACGTCAATAGGGGGCGTACTTGGCATATGATACACTTGATGTACTGCCAAGTGGGCA
GTTTACCGTAAATACTCCACCCATTGACGTCAATGGAAAGTCCCTATTGGCGTTACTATGGGAACATACG
TCATTATTGACGTCAATGGGCGGGGGTCGTTGGGCGGTCAGCCAGGCGGGCCATTTACCGTAAGTTATGT
AACGCGGAACTCCATATATGGGCTATGAACTAATGACCCCGTAATTGATTACTATTAATAACTAGTCAAT
AATCAATGTCAACATGGCGGTAATGTTGGACATGAGCCAATATAAATGTACATATTATGATATGGATACA
ACGTATGCAATGGGCCAAGCTCCTCGAGTGAAGACGAAAGGGCCTCGTGATACGCCTATTTTTATAGGTT
AATGTCATGATAATAATGGTTTCTTAGACGTCAGGTGGCACTTTTCGGGGAAATGTGCGCGGAACCCCTA
TTTGTTTATTTTTCTAAATACATTCAAATATGTATCCGCTCATGAGACAATAACCCTGATAAATGCTTCA
ATAATATTGAAAAAGGAAGAGTATGAGTATTCAACATTTCCGTGTCGCCCTTATTCCCTTTTTTGCGGCA
TTTTGCCTTCCTGTTTTTGCTCACCCAGAAACGCTGGTGAAAGTAAAAGATGCTGAAGATCAGTTGGGTG
CACGAGTGGGTTACATCGAACTGGATCTCAACAGCGGTAAGATCCTTGAGAGTTTTCGCCCCGAAGAACG
TTTTCCAATGATGAGCACTTTTAAAGTTCTGCTATGTGGCGCGGTATTATCCCGTGTTGACGCCGGGCAA
GAGCAACTCGGTCGCCGCATACACTATTCTCAGAATGACTTGGTTGAGTACTCACCAGTCACAGAAAAGC
ATCTTACGGATGGCATGACAGTAAGAGAATTATGCAGTGCTGCCATAACCATGAGTGATAACACTGCGGC
CAACTTACTTCTGACAACGATCGGAGGACCGAAGGAGCTAACCGCTTTTTTGCACAACATGGGGGATCAT
GTAACTCGCCTTGATCGTTGGGAACCGGAGCTGAATGAAGCCATACCAAACGACGAGCGTGACACCACGA
TGCCTGTAGCAATGGCAACAACGTTGCGCAAACTATTAACTGGCGAACTACTTACTCTAGCTTCCCGGCA
ACAATTAATAGACTGGATGGAGGCGGATAAAGTTGCAGGACCACTTCTGCGCTCGGCCCTTCCGGCTGGC
TGGTTTATTGCTGATAAATCTGGAGCCGGTGAGCGTGGGTCTCGCGGTATCATTGCAGCACTGGGGCCAG
ATGGTAAGCCCTCCCGTATCGTAGTTATCTACACGACGGGGAGTCAGGCAACTATGGATGAACGAAATAG
ACAGATCGCTGAGATAGGTGCCTCACTGATTAAGCATTGGTAACTGTCAGACCAAGTTTACTCATATATA
CTTTAGATTGATTTGCGGCCGGCCGCAAAAGGATCTAGGTGAAGATCCTTTTTGATAATCTCATGACCAA
AATCCCTTAACGTGAGTTTTCGTTCCACTGAGCGTCAGACCCCGTAGAAAAGATCAAAGGATCTTCTTGA
GATCCTTTTTTTCTGCGCGTAATCTGCTGCTTGCAAACAAAAAAACCACCGCTACCAGCGGTGGTTTGTT
TGCCGGATCAAGAGCTACCAACTCTTTTTCCGAAGGTAACTGGCTTCAGCAGAGCGCAGATACCAAATAC
TGTTCTTCTAGTGTAGCCGTAGTTAGGCCACCACTTCAAGAACTCTGTAGCACCGCCTACATACCTCGCT
CTGCTAATCCTGTTACCAGTGGCTGCTGCCAGTGGCGATAAGTCGTGTCTTACCGGGTTGGACTCAAGAC
GATAGTTACCGGATAAGGCGCAGCGGTCGGGCTGAACGGGGGGTTCGTGCACACAGCCCAGCTTGGAGCG
AACGACCTACACCGAACTGAGATACCTACAGCGTGAGCTATGAGAAAGCGCCACGCTTCCCGAAGGGAGA
AAGGCGGACAGGTATCCGGTAAGCGGCAGGGTCGGAACAGGAGAGCGCACGAGGGAGCTTCCAGGGGGAA
ACGCCTGGTATCTTTATAGTCCTGTCGGGTTTCGCCACCTCTGACTTGAGCGTCGATTTTTGTGATGCTC
GTCAGGGGGGCGGAGCCTATGGAAAAACGCCAGCAACGCGGCCTTTTTACGGTTCCTGGCCTTTTGCTGG
CCTTTTGCTCACATGTTCTTTCCTGCGTTATCCCCTGATTCTGTGGATAACCGTATTACCGCCTTTGAGT
GAGCTGATACCGCTCGCCGCAGCCGAACGACCGAGCGCAGCGAGTCAGTGAGCGAGGAAGCGGAAGAGCG
CCCAATACGCAAACCGCCTCTCCCCGCGCGTTGGCCGATTCATTAATGCAACTATGGCCATTTAATGTAA
ATACTTAAGAAAAAAAACCAAATTAATTTTGATACATGCTGCATGTGAAAGACCCCCGCTGACGGGTAGT
CAATCACTCAGAGGAGACCCTCCCAAGGAACAGCGAGACCACAAGTCGGATGCAACTGCAAGAGGGTTTA
TTGGATACACGGGTACCCGGGCGACTCAGTCAATCGGAGGACTGGCGCGCCGAGTGAGGGGTTGTGGGCT
CTTTTATTGAGCTCGGGGAGCAGAAGCGCGCGAACAGAAGCGAGAAGCGAACTGATTGGTTAGTTCAAAT
AAGGCACAGGGTCATTTCAGGTCCTTGGGGCACCCTGGAAACATCTGATGGTTCTCTAGAAACTGCTGAG
GGCTGGACCGCATCTGGGGACCATCTGTTCTTGGCCCTGAGCCGGGGCAGGAACTGCTTACCACAGATAT
CCTGTTTGGCCCATATTCAGCTGTTCCATCTGTTCTTGGCCCTGAGCCGGGGCAGGAACTGCTTACCACA
GATATCCTGTTTGGCCCATATTCAGCTGTTCCATCTGTTCCTGACCTTGATCTGAACTTCTCTATTCTCA
GTTATGTATTTTTCCATGCCTTGCAAAATGGCGTTACTTAAGCTAGCTTGCCAAACCTACAGGTGGGGTC
TTTCATTCCCCCCTTTTTCTGGAGACTAAATAAAATCTTTTATTTTATCGTCGACTTTTAATTTCGGGTA
TATTTGAGTGGAATGAGTTCTTCAATCGTAGTTTTGACTAACTTGCCATTCATTTCTATTAACACAAAAC
AATCTGGTGCATAGTCTGAAATCAACTCCCTACACATACCACAAGGACTTACCACTCGAATACTTCTATC
TACTTCGTCAGAATAAGGGTGTCTAACAGCTACAATCGTGTCAAAATCCTTTTGTCCATTCGAAACTGCA
CTACCAATCGCAATGGCTTCTGCACAAACAGTTACTCGTCCTATATACGCTTCAATATGTACTGCCGAAA
TGATTTCTCCTGTTTTCGTACGAATTGCCGCTCCCACATGATGTTTATTATCCTCATAAAGCATTGTAAT
CTTCTCTGTCGCTACTTCTACTAATTCTAGATCTTGTTGAGAAATGTTAAATGTTTTCATGACCATGGTA
TTATCGTGTTTTTCAAAGGAAAACCACGTCCCCGTGGTTCGGGGGGCCTAGACGTTTTTTTAACCTCGAC
TAAACACATGTAAAGCATGTGCACCGAGGCCCCAGATCAGATCCCATACAATGGGGTACCTTCTGGGCAT
CCTTCAGCCCCTTGTTGAATACGCTTGAGGAGAGCCATTTGACTCTTTCCACAACTATCCAACTCACAAC
GTGGCACTGGGGTTGTGCCGCCTTTGCAGGTGTATCTTATACACGTGGCTTTTGGCCGCAGAGGCACCTG
TCGCCAGGTGGGGGGTTCCGCTGCCTGCAAAGGGTCGCTACAGACGTTGTTTGTCTTCAAGAAGCTTCCA
GAGGAACTGCTTCCTTCACGACATTCAACAGACCTTGCATTCCTTTGGCGAGAGGGGAAAGACCCCTAGG
AATGCTCGTCAAGAAGACAGGGCCAGGTTTCCGGGCCCTCACATTGCCAAAAGACGGCAATATGGTGGAA
AATAACATATAGACAAACGCACACCGGCCTTATTCCAAGCGGCTTCGGCCAGTAACGTTAGGGGGGGGGG
GCGGAATTGATCCCGCTAGAGGGAAACCGTTGCTAGCTTAAGTTAGTTAACAATTGTTACCGCGGCCGGC
ATGCATGACCATGATTACGCCAAGTATCGATTCCACGCGTTCCTGCGGCCGCTTACTTGTACAGCTCGTC
CATGCCGAGAGTGATCCCGGCGGCGGTCACGAACTCCAGCAGGACCATGTGATCGCGCTTCTCGTTGGGG
TCTTTGCTCAGGGCGGACTGGGTGCTCAGGTAGTGGTTGTCGGGCAGCAGCACGGGGCCGTCGCCGATGG
GGGTGTTCTGCTGGTAGTGGTCGGCGAGCTGCACGCTGCCGTCCTCGATGTTGTGGCGGATCTTGAAGTT
CACCTTGATGCCGTTCTTCTGCTTGTCGGCCATGATATAGACGTTGTGGCTGTTGTAGTTGTACTCCAGC
TTGTGCCCCAGGATGTTGCCGTCCTCCTTGAAGTCGATGCCCTTCAGCTCGATGCGGTTCACCAGGGTGT
CGCCCTCGAACTTCACCTCGGCGCGGGTCTTGTAGTTGCCGTCGTCCTTGAAGAAGATGGTGCGCTCCTG
GACGTAGCCTTCGGGCATGGCGGACTTGAAGAAGTCGTGCTGCTTCATGTGGTCGGGGTAGCGGCTGAAG
CACTGCACGCCGTAGGTCAGGGTGGTCACGAGGGTGGGCCAGGGCACGGGCAGCTTGCCGGTGGTGCAGA
TGAACTTCAGGGTCAGCTTGCCGTAGGTGGCATCGCCCTCGCCCTCGCCGGACACGCTGAACTTGTGGCC
GTTTACGTCGCCGTCCAGCTCGACCAGGATGGGCACCACCCCGGTGAACAGCTCCTCGCCCTTGCTCACC
ATGGTGGCGACCGGTGGATCCCGAGAGAAATCCGTGCGGAGAGGGAGGGGCTTTTCCATTCCACTGATGA
GGAGCTCAGGCTCTTGGGACATCGTGGAGGTACTGGGCACCGCTGAGGTCTTCAAGCTGCCCACAGTAAC
CTCTTCCTTTTCCTCCTGCCGCAGGTGCCGGAGAACCTCCTGGGACAGCGAGAAGCTGCTGTCATCTGCA
GGTTCCTGGTAGGCAATGAGGCGGCAGTTGTTCTGAGACTCAGGGGCATCTGCCAGGATGTCCTCAAGTG
TCCGGCAGAAGAGTTTGGCCTGCTCAAGCCTATCCTCCCGGCTAAAGCCAGCTTGACTGTATTGTGACAT
GGCAAACAAAGTCTGCAAGGGGGTGGCGTACTCCAGGACACAGGTGCCCGCCCGCTGCCCGTTCTCCAGA
AGCTCATAGATGCTGTTGCTGTAAACCCGATCCTTGATGCCAGCACGGTCACCGGTCTGCTGGGGCAGTT
TATCCAGGAAGCGAATGTTGGGGTCAGCCATACTCAGGTTATCAGGCACCCCACAGTCCAATGGGAGGAG
AATATACAGCCGCTGGCTCACTGCACCCCGTAGCAGGTTGTTGTAATGCTGATTGTAAGTTCGAATCCGG
GCCTGGAGCTCTGGCAGGATCAGCCGCAGATATCCGATGTAATATGACCATGCCAGCCCATGGGCCACGT
TGAAATTCCCTTTTTCACACACTGCAGAGATCTCAGCTGGGGCCAGGCCCTTGAGGCCCAGGAGGATGTT
CAGTGCCTGCGAGAGGCCCAGGAGGGCAAGCATCCAAGTGAAGGGCGGGCCGACCGCATTTGGGAGGGAG
TAGTAGAAATAGATGGACAGCAGCAACAGGGCCCCACGGCGGAGGGGGCAGCCCAGGCAGGCCCGCACAG
TCCTCCAGTAGCTGCCCCGGTACCTGGAGTGGATGTGGCGCAGCTCCTCAGCCAGGCTGCAGACCCCGTT
TAACAGCAGTCCCAGCTGCAGGGAGGCTAGGTGGAGCACCAGGTACCGGAGAGTGTGCTCTGGTGGCTCT
CCTAGCCCCCAAAGGGTCACCAGGCAGGCACTCAGCAGAACCAAGGCTGCCTTCTGGGCCCCGTGACCCC
TGGGACACGGGATGGATGGATGCAGGCTGGAGTGGGGCATGAATTCTCCGGATCCGGCAGTCTAGAGGAT
GGTCCACCCCCGGGGTCGGCAGCCTTCACGTGGGCGGCGTGTATCCAAGCTGCGATGCCGTCTACTTTGA
GGGCGGTGGGGGTGGTCAGCAGGACTGTGTAAGGTCCTTTCCAGCGAGGTTCTAGGTTCTTAGTCTGGTG
TCGGCGGACCCACACTGTGTCGCCGACTCGGTAAGGGTGAGGTACCACCGGTCGGTCCAGTTGTTCTTGG
TAGGCTGCCGCCAGAGGTCTCCAGACTTCGTGCTGGACTAAGTAGAGAGCCTGTAAGTGAGCTTGGAGAG
AGGGGCTGTTAGTAACTCTTGTCATGTCAGGGTCAGGGAAGTTTACAAGGGGCGGGGGTGCCCCATATAA
GATCTCATATGGCCATATGGGGGCGCCTAGAGAAGGAGTGAGGGCTGGATAAAGGGAGGATCGAGGCGGG
GTCGAACGAGGAGGTTCAAGGGGGAGAGACGGGGCGGATGGAGGAAGAGGAGGCGGAGGCTTAGGGTGTA
CAAAGGGCTTGACCCAGGGAGGGGGGTCAAAAGCCAAGGCTTCCCAGG
Features (pLannotate 1.2.2; 14 found; start..end, strand, type, name):
    315..672     -  misc_feature   MMLV Ψ: packaging signal of Moloney murine leukemia virus (MMLV)
    735..1030    -  LTR            3' LTR (ΔU3) (fragment): self-inactivating 3' long terminal repeat (LTR) from Moloney murine leukemia virus
   1031..1410    -  enhancer       CMV enhancer: human cytomegalovirus immediate early enhancer
   1598..1702    +  promoter       AmpR promoter: bla
   1703..2563    +  CDS            AmpR: β-lactamase; bla; confers resistance to ampicillin, carbenicillin, and related antibiotics
   2727..3315    +  rep_origin     ori: high-copy-number ColE1/pMB1/pBR322/pUC origin of replication
   3498..3550    +  CDS            lacI (fragment): lac repressor; lacI; The lac repressor binds to the lac operator to inhibit transcription in E. coli. This inhibition can be relieved by adding lactose or isopropyl-β-D-thiogalactopyranoside (IPTG).
   3616..4207    -  LTR            LTR: long terminal repeat from Moloney murine leukemia virus
   4261..4680    -  CDS            bsr: BSR_BACCE - Experimental evidence at protein level: Swiss-Prot protein existence level 1. Catalyzes the deamination of the cytosine moiety of the antibiotics blasticidin S, cytomycin and acetylblasticidin S. From Bacillus cereus.
   4689..5250    -  misc_feature   IRES: internal ribosome entry site (IRES) of the encephalomyocarditis virus (EMCV)
   5373..6092    -  CDS            EGFP: the original enhanced GFP (Yang et al., 1996) mammalian codon-optimized
   6114..7250    -  CDS            STING1: STING_HUMAN - Also known as ERIS From Homo sapiens (Human).
   7268..7642    -  misc_feature   pol region: Moloney murine leukemia virus (MMLV) pol region containing the splice acceptor site
   7652..250     -  CDS            gag (truncated) (across the origin): truncated Moloney murine leukemia virus (MMLV) gag gene lacking the start codon
