[The description below was written by a language model from this plasmid's Addgene catalogue record and pLannotate feature annotations shown in this document.]
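Description:
pMRX-hSTING-EGFP is a Moloney murine leukemia virus (MMLV)-based retroviral transfer vector built on the pMRX backbone for stable expression of human STING (STING1, also known as TMEM173/MITA/ERIS) fused at its C terminus to EGFP. In bacteria it is maintained through a high-copy ColE1/pUC-type origin and selected with ampicillin via the β-lactamase gene; the record lists a recombination-tolerant E. coli strain for propagation, which is common practice for plasmids carrying repeated LTR sequences.

The whole proviral unit is annotated on the minus strand of the 7.8 kb sequence. At its 5′ end a CMV enhancer abuts a partial MMLV LTR (labelled by the annotation tool as a ΔU3 LTR fragment). This arrangement is consistent with a hybrid CMV/LTR promoter that drives strong genomic RNA transcription in packaging cells. Downstream lie the Ψ packaging signal, a truncated gag lacking its start codon (extending the packaging region), and a pol fragment that supplies the splice acceptor. The STING1 coding sequence follows, then EGFP, then an EMCV IRES and the Bacillus cereus bsr blasticidin S deaminase gene, and finally a full-length MMLV LTR. No separate internal promoter is annotated, so STING-EGFP and the resistance marker appear to be translated from a single LTR-driven bicistronic transcript, linking blasticidin resistance to expression of the fusion. A short lacI fragment in the backbone looks like a cloning remnant.

The construct lacks functional gag, pol and env genes, so these must be supplied in trans to produce virus. It is intended for retroviral transduction of mammalian cells, with blasticidin selection of transduced populations. The EGFP tag allows STING to be followed by fluorescence, for example in studies of its localization, trafficking and signalling.
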