Addgene plasmid #214149: pMRX-hSTING-EGFP
Purpose: Retroviral transduction of EGFP-tagged STING
Depositing lab: Nan Yan. Depositing organization: University of Texas Southwestern Medical Center. Publication: Tonic prime-boost of STING signalling mediates Niemann-Pick disease type C. Chu TT, Tu X, Yang K, Wu J, Repa JJ, Yan N. Nature. 2021 Aug;596(7873):570-575. doi: 10.1038/s41586-021-03762-2. Epub 2021 Jul 21. PubMed 34290407.
Backbone
  Vector backbone: pMRX
  Vector type: Retroviral
  Selectable markers: Blasticidin
Growth in bacteria
  Bacterial resistance: Ampicillin, 100 μg/mL
  Growth temperature: 37°C
  Growth strain: NEB Stable
  Copy number: High Copy
Gene/Insert
  Gene/Insert name: STING
  Species: H. sapiens (human)
  Entrez Gene: STING1 (a.k.a. ERIS, MITA, MPYS, NET23, SAVI, STING, STING-beta, TMEM173, hMITA, hSTING)
  Tag / fusion protein: EGFP (C terminal on insert)
  Cloning method: Gibson Cloning
  Sequencing primers: 5′ TGGACCATCCTCTAGACTG; 3′ CGATACTTGGCGTAATCAT
Terms and licenses: Academic/Nonprofit Terms; Industry Terms: Not Available to Industry
How to cite: pMRX-hSTING-EGFP was a gift from Nan Yan (Addgene plasmid # 214149 ; http://n2t.net/addgene:214149 ; RRID:Addgene_214149)
